Addgene plasmid #240324: pDonr 201_USP7_AA535-1102
Purpose: Entry vector for Gateway with USP12 (AA535-1102)
Depositing lab: Junjie Chen. Depositing organization: University of Texas MD Anderson Cancer Center. Publication: USP7 substrates identified by proteomics analysis reveal the specificity of USP7. Nie L, Wang C, Liu X, Teng H, Li S, Huang M, Feng X, Pei G, Hang Q, Zhao Z, Gan B, Ma L, Chen J. Genes Dev. 2022 Sep 1;36(17-18):1016-1030. doi: 10.1101/gad.349848.122. Epub 2022 Oct 27. PubMed 36302555.
Backbone
  Vector backbone: pDonr 201
  Vector type: Bacterial Expression
Growth in bacteria
  Bacterial resistance: Kanamycin, 50 μg/mL
  Growth temperature: 37°C
  Growth strain: DH5alpha
  Copy number: High Copy
Gene/Insert
  Gene/Insert name: USP7
  Species: H. sapiens (human)
  Mutation: AA535-1102
  Entrez Gene: USP7 (a.k.a. C16DELp13.2, DEL16P13.2, HAFOUS, HAUSP, TEF1)
  Cloning method: Gateway Cloning
Terms and licenses: Academic/Nonprofit Terms; Industry Terms: Not Available to Industry
How to cite: pDonr 201_USP7_AA535-1102 was a gift from Junjie Chen (Addgene plasmid # 240324 ; http://n2t.net/addgene:240324 ; RRID:Addgene_240324)
