[The description below was written by a language model from this plasmid's Addgene catalogue record and pLannotate feature annotations shown in this document.]
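Description:
pDonr 201_USP7_AA535-1102 is a Gateway entry clone built on the pDONR201 backbone and carrying a C-terminal fragment of human USP7 (also known as HAUSP), a deubiquitinating enzyme. The plasmid is about 4 kb, replicates in E. coli from a high-copy ColE1/pUC-type origin, and is selected with kanamycin through an aph(3')-Ia (KanR) cassette. Although it is catalogued as a bacterial expression vector, the feature table shows no promoter driving the insert, which fits its role as a promoterless shuttle clone rather than an expression plasmid.

The insert is annotated as a USP7 fragment of roughly 1.7 kb, matching the recorded truncation to residues 535–1102, the part of the protein that lies C-terminal to the catalytic domain. It is flanked by attL1 and attL2, the recombination sites left after a BP reaction into the donor vector. These sites allow LR Clonase-mediated, directional transfer of the fragment into any attR-containing destination vector, which then supplies the promoter, tags and host-specific selection. The rrnB T1 and T2 terminators upstream of attL1 insulate the cloning site from read-through transcription arising in the backbone.

The record's purpose line names USP12, but the plasmid name, the gene field and the sequence annotation all identify the insert as USP7, so this appears to be a typographical error. The associated study concerns proteomic identification of USP7 substrates, so the construct probably serves as a source of a USP7 truncation for domain-mapping or interaction experiments. The record does not state whether the fragment carries its own start or stop codon.
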