Features (pLannotate 1.2.2; 7 found; start..end, strand, type, name):
     81..1784    -  CDS            USP7 (fragment): UBP7_HUMAN - Also known as HAUSP. Experimental evidence at protein level: Swiss-Prot protein existence level 1. (Microbial infection) Contributes to the overall stabilization and trans-activation capability of the herpesvirus 1 trans-acting transcriptional protein ICP0/VMW110 during HSV-1 infection. From Homo sapiens (Human).
   1790..1889    -  protein_bind   attL1: mutant version of attL; recombination site for the Gateway® LR reaction LR Clonase™
   1945..1988    -  terminator     rrnB T1 terminator: Escherichia coli rrnB; transcription terminator T1 from the E. coli rrnB gene
   2120..2147    +  terminator     rrnB T2 terminator: transcription terminator T2 from the E. coli rrnB gene
   2282..2870    -  rep_origin     ori: high-copy-number ColE1/pMB1/pBR322/pUC origin of replication
   3013..3822    -  CDS            KanR: aminoglycoside phosphotransferase; aph(3')-Ia; confers resistance to kanamycin in bacteria or G418 (Geneticin®) in eukaryotes
   3945..76      +  protein_bind   attL2 (across the origin): mutant version of attL; recombination site for the Gateway® LR reaction LR Clonase™
>Addgene plasmid #240324 | pDonr 201_USP7_AA535-1102 | addgene full sequence | sequence record 488960 | Addgene NGS Result
ATAGTGACCTGTTCGTTGCAACAAATTGATAAGCAATGCTTTCTTATAATGCCAACTTTGTACAAGAAAG
CTGGGTTTTAGTTATGGATTTTAATGGCCTTTTCAAGGTAAGTGTAGCGACTCCTCTTTGGGGCTTTGTT
GAAGTGGTCGAGCCCTAGCCAAGGCCGAGGATGAGACATATTACCGGGCTGTGGCTCAAAGTCTTTCAAA
TTTACTTCATACTCGTCTTCATTTATGTACTGGTGTCGGCCCATCATTACAATTGCAAATTTAAACTTCT
CAAACTCCTTCTCCTGGATGTCCAGCAGGCTCTGGATTCGCTTCATCACTTCTCGAAAATGCTCGCCCTG
GTGTATCCTCAGCAAAAACGGGATTCCGAACGTTCCGAAGACCTCTTTGTGGAAATGCGCCACTGTGACA
AGCATCTCATTCTCTTTGTCTATGTCCACCTGGTCCAAAGGGATTTCCTCTATTCGAAACGTCCGGCTCG
TTGCAGGAGATAAACATTCTAATAGTTCATCTTCTTGATGAACACCAATGATTTTGTAGCTTACAATTTC
TAGCAGCCTAAGTTTCCCTGATGCTTTCTCCCCAAGCTCCACGGCCTTTTTACATTCTTCTAACAGGTCC
CGGACACACCCATGCTTGTCTGGATATAGTGTTATTTCCTCTTCCCTAAATTGGCTGTTTAACCATATAC
ATTTAAAACTTCGCCTGTTCTCAAAGTCTGTGATTTTCATCTTAAGCTGCTGATAGTAAAGTTTCTTAGG
TTGTCTAGGCTTGAAGAACTGTAGAAGATCTCTTAAAGTACCTTCATAATTATGTCTAAGAGGATTACCT
GGGCCATCCCTATAACCTTGAGACTTGAAAAACTGCAGCAACATTGGATCTGTGTTGAGCCTCTGTGCAA
CTGTCTTTGCAACCTGAAAATAATTCATTCTATTTGATAACGTAACCACAAATCCAGGATCATTAGGGAT
TGTTTTATCACAGAAAATGACATCAACGCGGTGGTAGAGATCTCGGAAATACTCCTTTGCGGTGGGTAAT
TCACTGTTATCATTTTCAGGGTCATCCTTCTGAAATACTATGATGTCACCATCCATTAGTTCATCAAGGG
CTTTATCAAGAGACACGTCATAGTCCTGAATTCTCTCTGTTAAATTCGGTTTAACTTCCTCATAGAGGAT
AAGGCTAGTATCTTGAATAAATCCTGCTCTGTCACACATAACTGGGAGCAAGTCACGTATTTTACAGGAT
ATTGGTGTGTAGATATGCCCACAGTAATTCAAGCTCCGCGTTTTGGGATCATACATCTTCAAAAATAACA
TTACATCATGATCTTTATCAAACTTGGGTAAGGTCGCTCCACTAGCAGCCAGCTCGGGATCAACTGTTTC
CAGGAATATTGTCCAAGGGTTTTCATTATCACTGAGCTCAATCATTGTTTTATTGCCGTCGGCTTCATTA
TCTAACATTGCTGGTCGTTTTGTTCCATTACTCCTTGCTTGCATGGGCCACAATCGAATTTGATCTTGTG
GAAATCCCATGGTCTGAGAGAGGCTCTGAACAAACTCAGCAAGCGAGGAGTTCTTCAATACTTTGAACAC
AGTGTATTTCACTTTTTCTTCATCGTACATGTCATTCCCTTGGTGGCCACAAAACTGGTCCTCTGCGACT
ATCTGCACTTGCATATAGAGATGGGCTTCCTGCCGCTCCTTCCGCTTCTGAGCCTCGATCCTTTTCTCTT
CTTGTAATCGCTCCACCAACTGCTGAGGAATATCCATGAAGCCTGCTTTTTTGTACAAAGTTGGCATTAT
AAAAAAGCATTGCTCATCAATTTGTTGCAACGAACAGGTCACTATCAGTCAAAATAAAATCATTATTTGG
GGCCCGAGATCCATGCTAGCGTTAACGCGAGAGTAGGGAACTGCCAGGCATCAAATAAAACGAAAGGCTC
AGTCGGAAGACTGGGCCTTTCGTTTTATCTGTTGTTTGTCGGTGAACGCTCTCCTGAGTAGGACAAATCC
GCCGGGAGCGGATTTGAACGTTGTGAAGCAACGGCCCGGAGGGTGGCGGGCAGGACGCCCGCCATAAACT
GCCAGGCATCAAACTAAGCAGAAGGCCATCCTGACGGATGGCCTTTTTGCGTTTCTACAAACTCTTCCTG
GCTAGCGGTAATACGGTTATCCACAGAATCAGGGGATAACGCAGGAAAGAACATGTGAGCAAAAGGCCAG
CAAAAGGCCAGGAACCGTAAAAAGGCCGCGTTGCTGGCGTTTTTCCATAGGCTCCGCCCCCCTGACGAGC
ATCACAAAAATCGACGCTCAAGTCAGAGGTGGCGAAACCCGACAGGACTATAAAGATACCAGGCGTTTCC
CCCTGGAAGCTCCCTCGTGCGCTCTCCTGTTCCGACCCTGCCGCTTACCGGATACCTGTCCGCCTTTCTC
CCTTCGGGAAGCGTGGCGCTTTCTCATAGCTCACGCTGTAGGTATCTCAGTTCGGTGTAGGTCGTTCGCT
CCAAGCTGGGCTGTGTGCACGAACCCCCCGTTCAGCCCGACCGCTGCGCCTTATCCGGTAACTATCGTCT
TGAGTCCAACCCGGTAAGACACGACTTATCGCCACTGGCAGCAGCCACTGGTAACAGGATTAGCAGAGCG
AGGTATGTAGGCGGTGCTACAGAGTTCTTGAAGTGGTGGCCTAACTACGGCTACACTAGAAGAACAGTAT
TTGGTATCTGCGCTCTGCTGAAGCCAGTTACCTTCGGAAAAAGAGTTGGTAGCTCTTGATCCGGCAAACA
AACCACCGCTGGTAGCGGTGGTTTTTTTGTTTGCAAGCAGCAGATTACGCGCAGAAAAAAAGGATCTCAA
GAAGATCCTTTGATCTTTTCTACGGGGTCTGACGCTCAGTGGAACGAAAACTCACGTTAAGGGATTTTGG
TCATGAGCTTGCGCCGTCCCGTCAAGTCAGCGTAATGCTCTGCCAGTGTTACAACCAATTAACCAATTCT
GATTAGAAAAACTCATCGAGCATCAAATGAAACTGCAATTTATTCATATCAGGATTATCAATACCATATT
TTTGAAAAAGCCGTTTCTGTAATGAAGGAGAAAACTCACCGAGGCAGTTCCATAGGATGGCAAGATCCTG
GTATCGGTCTGCGATTCCGACTCGTCCAACATCAATACAACCTATTAATTTCCCCTCGTCAAAAATAAGG
TTATCAAGTGAGAAATCACCATGAGTGACGACTGAATCCGGTGAGAATGGCAAAAGTTTATGCATTTCTT
TCCAGACTTGTTCAACAGGCCAGCCATTACGCTCGTCATCAAAATCACTCGCATCAACCAAACCGTTATT
CATTCGTGATTGCGCCTGAGCGAGACGAAATACGCGATCGCTGTTAAAAGGACAATTACAAACAGGAATC
GAATGCAACCGGCGCAGGAACACTGCCAGCGCATCAACAATATTTTCACCTGAATCAGGATATTCTTCTA
ATACCTGGAATGCTGTTTTTCCGGGGATCGCAGTGGTGAGTAACCATGCATCATCAGGAGTACGGATAAA
ATGCTTGATGGTCGGAAGAGGCATAAATTCCGTCAGCCAGTTTAGTCTGACCATCTCATCTGTAACATCA
TTGGCAACGCTACCTTTGCCATGTTTCAGAAACAACTCTGGCGCATCGGGCTTCCCATACAAGCGATAGA
TTGTCGCACCTGATTGCCCGACATTATCGCGAGCCCATTTATACCCATATAAATCAGCATCCATGTTGGA
ATTTAATCGCGGCCTCGACGTTTCCCGTTGAATATGGCTCATAACACCCCTTGTATTACTGTTTATGTAA
GCAGACAGTTTTATTGTTCATGATGATATATTTTTATCTTGTGCAATGTAACATCAGAGATTTTGAGACA
CGGGCCAGAGCTGCAGCTGGATGGCAAATAATGATTTTATTTTGACTG
